>Addgene plasmid #26672 | pEGFP-C1-UBF | addgene partial sequence | sequence record 32909 | 26672 with EGFP-C
GATCTCGAGCTCAAGCTTCGAATTCTGCAGTCGACGGTACCATGAACGGAGAAGCCGACTGCCCCACAGA
CCTGGAAATGGCCGCCCCCAAAGGCCAAGACCGTTGGTCCCAGGAAGACATGCTGACTTTGCTGGAATGC
ATGAAGAACAACCTTCCATCCAATGACAGCTCCAAGTTCAAAACCACCGAATCACACATGGACTGGGAAA
AAGTAGCATTTAAAGACTTTTCTGGAGACATGTGCAAGCTCAAATGGGTGGAGATTTCTAATGAGGTGAG
GAAGTTCCGTACATTGACAGAATTGATCCTCGATGCTCAGGAACATGTTAAAAATCCTTACAAAGGCAAA
AAACTCAAGAAACACCCAGACTTCCCAAAGAAGCCCCTGACCCCTTATTTCCGCTTCTTCATGGAGAAGC
GGGCCAAGTATGCGAAACTCCACCCTGAGATGAGCAACCTGGACCTAACCAAGATTCTGTCCAAGAAATA
CAAGGAGCTTCCGGAGAAGAAGAAGATGAAATATATTCAGGACTTCCAGAGAGAGAAACAGGAGTTCGAG
CGAAACCTGGCCCGATTCAGGGAGGATCACCCCGACCTAATCCAGAATGCCAAGAAATCGGACATCCCAG
AGAAGCCCAAAACCCCCCAGCAGCTGTGGTACACCCACGAGAAGAAGGTGTATCTCAAAGTGCGGCCAGA
TGCCACTACGAAGGAGGTGAAGGACTCCCTGGGGAAGCAGTGGTCTCAGCTCTCGGACAAAAAGAGGCTG
AAATGGATTCATAAGGCCCTGGAGCAGCGGAAGGAGTACGAGGAGATCATGAGAGACTATATCCAGAAGC
ACCCAGAGCTGAACATCAGTGAGGAGGGTATCAC
