>Addgene plasmid #26672 | pEGFP-C1-UBF | addgene partial sequence | sequence record 165659 | SV40pA-R 5'-GAAATTTGTGATGCTATTGC-3'
TTAACAACAACAATTGCATTCATTTTATGTTTCAGGTTCAGGGGGAGGTGTGGGAGGTTTTTTAAAGCAA
GTAAAACCTCTACAAATGTGGTATGGCTGATTATGATCAGTTATCTAGATCCGGTGGATCCCGTCAGTTG
GAGTCAGAGTCTGAGGAGTCCCCTGAGGAGGAGGAGCTGGAGCTGCTGCCCTCGGACTCATTATCTTCAT
CCTCATCGTCATCCTCGTCGTCGTCTTCGTCCTCGTCATCCTCTTCATTCTCATCCCCATCCTCGCTCTC
GTCCTCGCTGCTGGACTCAGAGGAGTCGCCGCCATCTTCAGAGGAGTCCCCATTCTCATCATCTTCCTCT
TCTTCATCCTCGTCCTCGTCATCCTCATCCTCTTCATCATCCTCCTCGGACTCCGACTTGGACTGCAGAG
TAGTCCGGCTGGATTTGGGGTTTGGGCCTCGCAGCTTGGTCATGCTCTTACGTTTATTGGAGATGTACTC
TTTATATGCTGCACGGTCCTGGGGAGACAGGCTCTTAACCCAGAGGTCCAGGTGCACCTTGTACTGCTTT
TGCTGCTCCTCGGCCAGCTTTTTGTAGTGCTCCTTCTGGCTCTGGGAGATGCGCTGCCAGCGACTGCCGA
TCTCCACCATGCGCTCCTTCAGCGGCAGGTGGTTCAGCTCCCCATTGGACAGCAGCTCCTGGGAGAACTT
CTGGTAACCGTTCATGGGAGGCTTCTTGGGTTCTCCCTGGAATTTCATCTTCTTGGAAGAATTTGTAGCA
GCTGGAGGTGCCCGCATCTCACTCAGCTCTCTCTCATATCGCTTTTGGTCTTCGGCTGCCTTCTTAATCC
ACATCAGTTTCTCCTTCTTTTCCATGTTATTCCAGGTCATTTCCATG
