[The description below was written by a language model from this plasmid's Addgene catalogue record.]
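Description:
pEGFP-C1-UBF is a mammalian expression plasmid built on the commercial pEGFP-C1 backbone (about 4.7 kb without insert). It carries the human UBF1 coding sequence, the product of the UBTF gene (upstream binding transcription factor), which was inserted by restriction enzyme cloning. Because the C1 configuration places the cloning site downstream of the fluorescent protein, EGFP is fused to the N terminus of UBF1 and the cell produces a single EGFP-UBF1 chimera. The record does not list a promoter explicitly, but a CMV forward primer is among the sequencing primers. This fits the CMV immediate-early promoter that normally drives expression in this backbone family. An EGFP C-terminal primer is also listed for reading across the junction into the insert. The plasmid is maintained in E. coli as a high-copy construct under kanamycin selection. No feature table or insert size is given, so the exact UBF1 isoform boundaries, linker sequence and cloning sites cannot be stated.

UBF is an RNA polymerase I transcription factor that acts at ribosomal DNA and concentrates in the nucleolus, so the fusion serves as a live-cell fluorescent marker for the rDNA transcription machinery. The associated publication examines how nucleolar components involved in ribosome biogenesis cycle between the nucleolus and the nucleoplasm in interphase cells. This points to transient transfection of cultured mammalian cells followed by fluorescence microscopy, including studies of protein localisation and mobility, as the intended use.
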