Addgene plasmid #26672: pEGFP-C1-UBF
Depositing lab: Sui Huang. Depositing organization: Northwestern University. Publication: Nucleolar components involved in ribosome biogenesis cycle between the nucleolus and nucleoplasm in interphase cells. Chen D, Huang S. J Cell Biol. 2001 Apr 2. 153(1):169-76. 10.1083/jcb.153.1.169 PubMed 11285283.
Backbone
  Vector backbone: pEGFP-C1
  Backbone manufacturer: Clontech
  Backbone size w/o insert (bp): 4700
  Vector type: Mammalian Expression
Growth in bacteria
  Bacterial resistance: Kanamycin, 50 μg/mL
  Growth temperature: 37°C
  Growth strain: DH5alpha
  Copy number: High Copy
Gene/Insert
  Gene/Insert name: UBF1
  Species: H. sapiens (human)
  Entrez Gene: UBTF (a.k.a. CONDBA, NOR-90, UBF, UBF-1, UBF1, UBF2)
  Tag / fusion protein: EGFP (N terminal on backbone)
  Cloning method: Restriction Enzyme
  Sequencing primers: 5′ CMV-F, EGFP-C; 3′ n/a
Terms and licenses: Academic/Nonprofit Terms; Industry Terms: Not Available to Industry
How to cite: pEGFP-C1-UBF was a gift from Sui Huang (Addgene plasmid # 26672 ; http://n2t.net/addgene:26672 ; RRID:Addgene_26672)
